>Addgene plasmid #77380 | DGKQ gRNA (BRDN0001146605) | addgene full sequence | sequence record 187650 | Addgene Assembled Sequence
CCCGGGTGCAAAGATGGATAAAGTTTTAAACAGAGAGGAATCTTTGCAGCTAATGGACCTTCTAGGTCTT
GAAAGGAGTGGGAATTGGCTCCGGTGCCCGTCAGTGGGCAGAGCGCACATCGCCCACAGTCCCCGAGAAG
TTGGGGGGAGGGGTCGGCAATTGATCCGGTGCCTAGAGAAGGTGGCGCGGGGTAAACTGGGAAAGTGATG
TCGTGTACTGGCTCCGCCTTTTTCCCGAGGGTGGGGGAGAACCGTATATAAGTGCAGTAGTCGCCGTGAA
CGTTCTTTTTCGCAACGGGTTTGCCGCCAGAACACAGGTAAGTGCCGTGTGTGGTTCCCGCGGGCCTGGC
CTCTTTACGGGTTATGGCCCTTGCGTGCCTTGAATTACTTCCACCTGGCTGCAGTACGTGATTCTTGATC
CCGAGCTTCGGGTTGGAAGTGGGTGGGAGAGTTCGAGGCCTTGCGCTTAAGGAGCCCCTTCGCCTCGTGC
TTGAGTTGAGGCCTGGCCTGGGCGCTGGGGCCGCCGCGTGCGAATCTGGTGGCACCTTCGCGCCTGTCTC
GCTGCTTTCGATAAGTCTCTAGCCATTTAAAATTTTTGATGACCTGCTGCGACGCTTTTTTTCTGGCAAG
ATAGTCTTGTAAATGCGGGCCAAGATCTGCACACTGGTATTTCGGTTTTTGGGGCCGCGGGCGGCGACGG
GGCCCGTGCGTCCCAGCGCACATGTTCGGCGAGGCGGGGCCTGCGAGCGCGGCCACCGAGAATCGGACGG
GGGTAGTCTCAAGCTGGCCGGCCTGCTCTGGTGCCTGGCCTCGCGCCGCCGTGTATCGCCCCGCCCTGGG
CGGCAAGGCTGGCCCGGTCGGCACCAGTTGCGTGAGCGGAAAGATGGCCGCTTCCCGGCCCTGCTGCAGG
GAGCTCAAAATGGAGGACGCGGCGCTCGGGAGAGCGGGCGGGTGAGTCACCCACACAAAGGAAAAGGGCC
TTTCCGTCCTCAGCCGTCGCTTCATGTGACTCCACGGAGTACCGGGCGCCGTCCAGGCACCTCGATTAGT
TCTCGAGCTTTTGGAGTACGTCGTCTTTAGGTTGGGGGGAGGGGTTTTATGCGATGGAGTTTCCCCACAC
TGAGTGGGTGGAGACTGAAGTTAGGCCAGCTTGGCACTTGATGTAATTCTCCTTGGAATTTGCCCTTTTT
GAGTTTGGATCTTGGTTCATTCTCAAGCCTCAGACAGTGGTTCAAAGTTTTTTTCTTCCATTTCAGGTGT
CGTGACGTACGGCCACCATGACCGAGTACAAGCCCACGGTGCGCCTCGCCACCCGCGACGACGTCCCCAG
GGCCGTACGCACCCTCGCCGCCGCGTTCGCCGACTACCCCGCCACGCGCCACACCGTCGATCCGGACCGC
CACATCGAGCGGGTCACCGAGCTGCAAGAACTCTTCCTCACGCGCGTCGGGCTCGACATCGGCAAGGTGT
GGGTCGCGGACGACGGCGCCGCCGTGGCGGTCTGGACCACGCCGGAGAGCGTCGAAGCGGGGGCGGTGTT
CGCCGAGATCGGCCCGCGCATGGCCGAGTTGAGCGGTTCCCGGCTGGCCGCGCAGCAACAGATGGAAGGC
CTCCTGGCGCCGCACCGGCCCAAGGAGCCCGCGTGGTTCCTGGCCACCGTCGGAGTCTCGCCCGACCACC
AGGGCAAGGGTCTGGGCAGCGCCGTCGTGCTCCCCGGAGTGGAGGCGGCCGAGCGCGCCGGGGTGCCCGC
CTTCCTGGAGACCTCCGCGCCCCGCAACCTCCCCTTCTACGAGCGGCTCGGCTTCACCGTCACCGCCGAC
GTCGAGGTGCCCGAAGGACCGCGCACCTGGTGCATGACCCGCAAGCCCGGTGCCTGAACGCGTTAAGTCG
ACAATCAACCTCTGGATTACAAAATTTGTGAAAGATTGACTGGTATTCTTAACTATGTTGCTCCTTTTAC
GCTATGTGGATACGCTGCTTTAATGCCTTTGTATCATGCTATTGCTTCCCGTATGGCTTTCATTTTCTCC
TCCTTGTATAAATCCTGGTTGCTGTCTCTTTATGAGGAGTTGTGGCCCGTTGTCAGGCAACGTGGCGTGG
TGTGCACTGTGTTTGCTGACGCAACCCCCACTGGTTGGGGCATTGCCACCACCTGTCAGCTCCTTTCCGG
GACTTTCGCTTTCCCCCTCCCTATTGCCACGGCGGAACTCATCGCCGCCTGCCTTGCCCGCTGCTGGACA
GGGGCTCGGCTGTTGGGCACTGACAATTCCGTGGTGTTGTCGGGGAAATCATCGTCCTTTCCTTGGCTGC
TCGCCTGTGTTGCCACCTGGATTCTGCGCGGGACGTCCTTCTGCTACGTCCCTTCGGCCCTCAATCCAGC
GGACCTTCCTTCCCGCGGCCTGCTGCCGGCTCTGCGGCCTCTTCCGCGTCTTCGCCTTCGCCCTCAGACG
AGTCGGATCTCCCTTTGGGCCGCCTCCCCGCGTCGACTTTAAGACCAATGACTTACAAGGCAGCTGTAGA
TCTTAGCCACTTTTTAAAAGAAAAGGGGGGACTGGAAGGGCTAATTCACTCCCAACGAAGACAAGATCTG
CTTTTTGCTTGTACTGGGTCTCTCTGGTTAGACCAGATCTGAGCCTGGGAGCTCTCTGGCTAACTAGGGA
ACCCACTGCTTAAGCCTCAATAAAGCTTGCCTTGAGTGCTTCAAGTAGTGTGTGCCCGTCTGTTGTGTGA
CTCTGGTAACTAGAGATCCCTCAGACCCTTTTAGTCAGTGTGGAAAATCTCTAGCAGTACGTATAGTAGT
TCATGTCATCTTATTATTCAGTATTTATAACTTGCAAAGAAATGAATATCAGAGAGTGAGAGGAACTTGT
TTATTGCAGCTTATAATGGTTACAAATAAAGCAATAGCATCACAAATTTCACAAATAAAGCATTTTTTTC
ACTGCATTCTAGTTGTGGTTTGTCCAAACTCATCAATGTATCTTATCATGTCTGGCTCTAGCTATCCCGC
CCCTAACTCCGCCCATCCCGCCCCTAACTCCGCCCAGTTCCGCCCATTCTCCGCCCCATGGCTGACTAAT
TTTTTTTATTTATGCAGAGGCCGAGGCCGCCTCGGCCTCTGAGCTATTCCAGAAGTAGTGAGGAGGCTTT
TTTGGAGGCCTAGGGACGTACCCAATTCGCCCTATAGTGAGTCGTATTACGCGCGCTCACTGGCCGTCGT
TTTACAACGTCGTGACTGGGAAAACCCTGGCGTTACCCAACTTAATCGCCTTGCAGCACATCCCCCTTTC
GCCAGCTGGCGTAATAGCGAAGAGGCCCGCACCGATCGCCCTTCCCAACAGTTGCGCAGCCTGAATGGCG
AATGGG
[124 nt withheld, positions 3367-3490]
C
[91 nt withheld, positions 3492-3582]
A
[49 nt withheld, positions 3584-3632]
CCTTTGACGTTGGAGTCCACGTTCTTT
[37 nt withheld, positions 3660-3696]
ACCCTATCTCGGTCTATTCTTTTGATTTATAAGGGATTTTGCCGATTTCGGCCTATTGGTTAAAAAATGA
GCTGATTTAACAAAAATTTAACGCGAATTTTAACAAAATATTAACGCTTACAATTTAGGTGGCACTTTTC
GGGGAAATGTGCGCGGAACCCCTATTTGTTTATTTTTCTAAATACATTCAAATATGTATCCGCTCATGAG
ACAATAACCCTGATAAATGCTTCAATAATATTGAAAAAGGAAGAGTATGAGTATTCAACATTTCCGTGTC
GCCCTTATTCCCTTTTTTGCGGCATTTTGCCTTCCTGTTTTTGCTCACCCAGAAACGCTGGTGAAAGTAA
AAGATGCTGAAGATCAGTTGGGTGCACGAGTGGGTTACATCGAACTGGATCTCAACAGCGGTAAGATCCT
TGAGAGTTTTCGCCCCGAAGAACGTTTTCCAATGATGAGCACTTTTAAAGTTCTGCTATGTGGCGCGGTA
TTATCCCGTATTGACGCCGGGCAAGAGCAACTCGGTCGCCGCATACACTATTCTCAGAATGACTTGGTTG
AGTACTCACCAGTCACAGAAAAGCATCTTACGGATGGCATGACAGTAAGAGAATTATGCAGTGCTGCCAT
AACCATGAGTGATAACACTGCGGCCAACTTACTTCTGACAACGATCGGAGGACCGAAGGAGCTAACCGCT
TTTTTGCACAACATGGGGGATCATGTAACTCGCCTTGATCGTTGGGAACCGGAGCTGAATGAAGCCATAC
CAAACGACGAGCGTGACACCACGATGCCTGTAGCAATGGCAACAACGTTGCGCAAACTATTAACTGGCGA
ACTACTTACTCTAGCTTCCCGGCAACAATTAATAGACTGGATGGAGGCGGATAAAGTTGCAGGACCACTT
CTGCGCTCGGCCCTTCCGGCTGGCTGGTTTATTGCTGATAAATCTGGAGCCGGTGAGCGTGGGTCTCGCG
GTATCATTGCAGCACTGGGGCCAGATGGTAAGCCCTCCCGTATCGTAGTTATCTACACGACGGGGAGTCA
GGCAACTATGGATGAACGAAATAGACAGATCGCTGAGATAGGTGCCTCACTGATTAAGCATTGGTAACTG
TCAGACCAAGTTTACTCATATATACTTTAGATTGATTTAAAACTTCATTTTTAATTTAAAAGGATCTAGG
TGAAGATCCTTTTTGATAATCTCATGACCAAAATCCCTTAACGTGAGTTTTCGTTCCACTGAGCGTCAGA
CCCCGTAGAAAAGATCAAAGGATCTTCTTGAGATCCTTTTTTTCTGCGCGTAATCTGCTGCTTGCAAACA
AAAAAACCACCGCTACCAGCGGTGGTTTGTTTGCCGGATCAAGAGCTACCAACTCTTTTTCCGAAGGTAA
CTGGCTTCAGCAGAGCGCAGATACCAAATACTGTTCTTCTAGTGTAGCCGTAGTTAGGCCACCACTTCAA
GAACTCTGTAGCACCGCCTACATACCTCGCTCTGCTAATCCTGTTACCAGTGGCTGCTGCCAGTGGCGAT
AAGTCGTGTCTTACCGGGTTGGACTCAAGACGATAGTTACCGGATAAGGCGCAGCGGTCGGGCTGAACGG
GGGGTTCGTGCACACAGCCCAGCTTGGAGCGAACGACCTACACCGAACTGAGATACCTACAGCGTGAGCT
ATGAGAAAGCGCCACGCTTCCCGAAGGGAGAAAGGCGGACAGGTATCCGGTAAGCGGCAGGGTCGGAACA
GGAGAGCGCACGAGGGAGCTTCCAGGGGGAAACGCCTGGTATCTTTATAGTCCTGTCGGGTTTCGCCACC
TCTGACTTGAGCGTCGATTTTTGTGATGCTCGTCAGGGGGGCGGAGCCTATGGAAAAACGCCAGCAACGC
GGCCTTTTTACGGTTCCTGGCCTTTTGCTGGCCTTTTGCTCACATGTTCTTTCCTGCGTTATCCCCTGAT
TCTGTGGATAACCGTATTACCGCCTTTGAGTGAGCTGATACCGCTCGCCGCAGCCGAACGACCGAGCGCA
GCGAGTCAGTGAGCGAGGAAGCGGAAGAGCGCCCAATACGCAAACCGCCTCTCCCCGCGCGTTGGCCGAT
TCATTAATGCAGCTGGCACGACAGGTTTCCCGACTGGAAAGCGGGCAGTGAGCGCAACGCAATTAATGTG
AGTTAGCTCACTCATTAGGCACCCCAGGCTTTACACTTTATGCTTCCGGCTCGTATGTTGTGTGGAATTG
TGAGCGGATAACAATTTCACACAGGAAACAGCTATGACCATGATTACGCCAAGCGCGCAATTAACCCTCA
CTAAAGGGAACAAAAGCTGGAGCTGCAAGCTTAATGTAGTCTTATGCAATACTCTTGTAGTCTTGCAACA
TGGTAACGATGAGTTAGCAACATGCCTTACAAGGAGAGAAAAAGCACCGTGCATGCCGATTGGTGGAAGT
AAGGTGGTACGATCGTGCCTTATTAGGAAGGCAACAGACGGGTCTGACATGGATTGGACGAACCACTGAA
TTGCCGCATTGCAGAGATATTGTATTTAAGTGCCTAGCTCGATACATAAACGGGTCTCTCTGGTTAGACC
AGATCTGAGCCTGGGAGCTCTCTGGCTAACTAGGGAACCCACTGCTTAAGCCTCAATAAAGCTTGCCTTG
AGTGCTTCAAGTAGTGTGTGCCCGTCTGTTGTGTGACTCTGGTAACTAGAGATCCCTCAGACCCTTTTAG
TCAGTGTGGAAAATCTCTAGCAGTGGCGCCCGAACAGGGACTTGAAAGCGAAAGGGAAACCAGAGGAGCT
CTCTCGACGCAGGACTCGGCTTGCTGAAGCGCGCACGGCAAGAGGCGAGGGGCGGCGACTGGTGAGTACG
CCAAAAATTTTGACTAGCGGAGGCTAGAAGGAGAGAGATGGGTGCGAGAGCGTCAGTATTAAGCGGGGGA
GAATTAGATCGCGATGGGAAAAAATTCGGTTAAGGCCAGGGGGAAAGAAAAAATATAAATTAAAACATAT
AGTATGGGCAAGCAGGGAGCTAGAACGATTCGCAGTTAATCCTGGCCTGTTAGAAACATCAGAAGGCTGT
AGACAAATACTGGGACAGCTACAACCATCCCTTCAGACAGGATCAGAAGAACTTAGATCATTATATAATA
CAGTAGCAACCCTCTATTGTGTGCATCAAAGGATAGAGATAAAAGACACCAAGGAAGCTTTAGACAAGAT
AGAGGAAGAGCAAAACAAAAGTAAGACCACCGCACAGCAAGCGGCCGCTGATCTTCAGACCTGGAGGAGG
AGATATGAGGGACAATTGGAGAAGTGAATTATATAAATATAAAGTAGTAAAAATTGAACCATTAGGAGTA
GCACCCACCAAGGCAAAGAGAAGAGTGGTGCAGAGAGAAAAAAGAGCAGTGGGAATAGGAGCTTTGTTCC
TTGGGTTCTTGGGAGCAGCAGGAAGCACTATGGGCGCAGCGTCAATGACGCTGACGGTACAGGCCAGACA
ATTATTGTCTGGTATAGTGCAGCAGCAGAACAATTTGCTGAGGGCTATTGAGGCGCAACAGCATCTGTTG
CAACTCACAGTCTGGGGCATCAAGCAGCTCCAGGCAAGAATCCTGGCTGTGGAAAGATACCTAAAGGATC
AACAGCTCCTGGGGATTTGGGGTTGCTCTGGAAAACTCATTTGCACCACTGCTGTGCCTTGGAATGCTAG
TTGGAGTAATAAATCTCTGGAACAGATTTGGAATCACACGACCTGGATGGAGTGGGACAGAGAAATTAAC
AATTACACAAGCTTAATACACTCCTTAATTGAAGAATCGCAAAACCAGCAAGAAAAGAATGAACAAGAAT
TATTGGAATTAGATAAATGGGCAAGTTTGTGGAATTGGTTTAACATAACAAATTGGCTGTGGTATATAAA
ATTATTCATAATGATAGTAGGAGGCTTGGTAGGTTTAAGAATAGTTTTTGCTGTACTTTCTATAGTGAAT
AGAGTTAGGCAGGGATATTCACCATTATCGTTTCAGACCCACCTCCCAACCCCGAGGGGACCCAGAGAGG
GCCTATTTCCCATGATTCCTTCATATTTGCATATACGATACAAGGCTGTTAGAGAGATAATTAGAATTAA
TTTGACTGTAAACACAAAGATATTAGTACAAAATACGTGACGTAGAAAGTAATAATTTCTTGGGTAGTTT
GCAGTTTTAAAATTATGTTTTAAAATGGACTATCATATGCTTACCGTAACTTGAAAGTATTTCGATTTCT
TGGCTTTATATATCTTGTGGAAAGGACGAAACACCGGATCTTTGATGGCGACGACGGTTTTAGAGCTAGA
AATAGCAAGTTAAAATAAGGCTAGTCCGTTATCAACTTGAAAAAGTGGCACCGAGTCGGTGCTTTTTTAA
GCTTGGCGTAACTAGATCTTGAGACAAATGGCAGTATTCATCCACAATTTTAAAAGAAAAGGGGGGATTG
GGGGGTACAGTGCAGGGGAAAGAATAGTAGACATAATAGCAACAGACATACAAACTAAAGAATTACAAAA
ACAAATTACAAAAATTCAAAATTTTCGGGTTTATTACAGGGACAGCAGAGATCCACTTTGGCGCCGGCTC
GAGGGGG
Features (pLannotate 1.2.2; 29 found; start..end, strand, type, name):
     14..80      +  CDS            small t antigen (fragment): SV40 (simian virus 40) small t antigen
    106..317     +  promoter       EF-1α core promoter: core promoter for human elongation factor EF-1α
    318..1256    +  intron         EF-1α intron A: intron upstream of the start codon of human EF-1α
   1278..1877    +  CDS            PuroR (fragment): puromycin N-acetyltransferase; pac from Streptomyces; confers resistance to puromycin
   1893..2481    +  misc_feature   WPRE: woodchuck hepatitis virus posttranscriptional regulatory element
   2532..2551    +  misc_feature   cPPT/CTS (fragment): central polypurine tract and central termination sequence of HIV-1
   2553..2786    +  LTR            3' LTR (ΔU3): self-inactivating 3' long terminal repeat (LTR) from HIV-1
   2864..2985    +  polyA_signal   SV40 poly(A) signal: SV40 polyadenylation signal
   3025..3160    +  rep_origin     SV40 ori: SV40 origin of replication
   3181..3199    -  promoter       T7 promoter: promoter for bacteriophage T7 RNA polymerase
   3207..3362    +  CDS            lacZα (fragment): LacZα fragment of β-galactosidase; lacZ fragment
   3367..3795    +  rep_origin     f1 ori (sequence partly withheld): f1 bacteriophage origin of replication; arrow indicates direction of (+) strand synthesis
   3848..3952    +  promoter       AmpR promoter: bla
   3953..4813    +  CDS            AmpR: β-lactamase; bla; confers resistance to ampicillin, carbenicillin, and related antibiotics
   4984..5572    +  rep_origin     ori: high-copy-number ColE1/pMB1/pBR322/pUC origin of replication
   5755..5847    +  CDS            lacI (fragment): lac repressor; lacI; The lac repressor binds to the lac operator to inhibit transcription in E. coli. This inhibition can be relieved by adding lactose or isopropyl-β-D-thiogalactopyranoside (IPTG).
   5860..5881    +  protein_bind   CAP binding site: CAP binding activates transcription in the presence of cAMP. E. coli catabolite activator protein
   5896..5926    +  promoter       lac promoter: promoter for the E. coli lac operon
   5934..5950    +  protein_bind   lac operator: The lac repressor binds to the lac operator to inhibit transcription in E. coli. This inhibition can be relieved by adding lactose or isopropyl-β-D-thiogalactopyranoside (IPTG). lac repressor encoded by lacI
   5995..6013    +  promoter       T3 promoter: promoter for bacteriophage T3 RNA polymerase
   6041..6267    +  promoter       RSV promoter: Rous sarcoma virus enhancer/promoter
   6268..6448    +  LTR            5' LTR (truncated): truncated 5' long terminal repeat (LTR) from HIV-1
   6495..6620    +  misc_feature   HIV-1 Ψ: packaging signal of human immunodeficiency virus type 1
   6604..6967    +  CDS            HIV-1 gag (fragment): gag protein from human immunodeficiency virus 1; gag
   7113..7346    +  misc_feature   RRE: The Rev response element (RRE) of HIV-1 allows for Rev-dependent mRNA export from the nucleus to the cytoplasm.
   7723..7749    +  CDS            Rev (fragment): human immunodeficiency virus 1 (HIV-1) Rev protein; rev; enhances nuclear export of unspliced and incompletely spliced viral mRNAs
   7753..7993    +  promoter       U6 promoter: RNA polymerase III promoter for human U6 snRNA
   8023..8098    +  misc_RNA       gRNA scaffold: guide RNA scaffold for the Streptococcus pyogenes CRISPR/Cas9 system
   8154..8271    +  misc_feature   cPPT/CTS: central polypurine tract and central termination sequence of HIV-1
