[The description below was written by a language model from this plasmid's Addgene catalogue record and pLannotate feature annotations shown in this document.]
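Description:
DGKQ gRNA (BRDN0001146605) is a third-generation lentiviral CRISPR guide RNA plasmid built on the lentiGuide-Puro backbone, carrying a single guide designed against human DGKQ (diacylglycerol kinase theta; reference transcript NM_001347.3). In bacteria it is maintained as a high-copy plasmid through a ColE1/pUC-type origin and selected with ampicillin via the β-lactamase gene. An f1 origin, an SV40 origin and remnants of lac and phage-promoter cloning sequences are also present in the backbone.

The lentiviral transfer cassette begins with an RSV promoter fused to a truncated HIV-1 5' LTR, which makes genomic RNA production Tat-independent. This is followed by the Ψ packaging signal with a gag fragment, then the Rev response element for Rev-dependent nuclear export. A central polypurine tract lies further downstream, between the guide and puromycin cassettes. Within this unit, the human U6 RNA polymerase III promoter drives the DGKQ-specific spacer joined to the Streptococcus pyogenes Cas9 guide scaffold. A separate EF-1α promoter with its intron A then expresses puromycin N-acetyltransferase, allowing selection of transduced mammalian cells. A WPRE enhances transcript expression, and the ΔU3 self-inactivating 3' LTR disables LTR promoter activity after integration. An SV40 polyadenylation signal sits downstream of it.

The plasmid does not encode Cas9, so it is meant to be used with a separate Cas9 vector or in cells that already express the nuclease, for knockout of DGKQ. It belongs to a set of guides targeting the human kinome, developed in connection with work on optimising sgRNA design for on-target activity and reduced off-target effects.
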