Addgene plasmid #77380: DGKQ gRNA (BRDN0001146605)
Purpose: 3rd generation lentiviral gRNA plasmid targeting human DGKQ
Depositing lab: John Doench & David Root. Depositing organization: Broad Institute. Publication: Optimized sgRNA design to maximize activity and minimize off-target effects of CRISPR-Cas9. Doench JG, Fusi N, Sullender M, Hegde M, Vaimberg EW, Donovan KF, Smith I, Tothova Z, Wilen C, Orchard R, Virgin HW, Listgarten J, Root DE. Nat Biotechnol. 2016 Jan 18. doi: 10.1038/nbt.3437. PubMed 26780180.
Backbone
  Vector backbone: lentiGuide-Puro
  Backbone manufacturer: Zhang Lab (Addgene plasmid # 52963)
  Vector type: Mammalian Expression, Lentiviral, CRISPR
  Selectable markers: Puromycin
Growth in bacteria
  Bacterial resistance: Ampicillin, 100 μg/mL
  Growth temperature: 37°C
  Growth strain: DH5alpha
  Copy number: High Copy
Gene/Insert
  Gene/Insert name: DGKQ (alt names: DGKQ; NM_001347.3)
  gRNA/shRNA sequence: GATCTTTGATGGCGACGACG
  Species: H. sapiens (human)
  Entrez Gene: DGKQ (a.k.a. DAGK, DAGK4, DAGK7)
  Promoter: hU6
  Cloning method: Unknown
  Sequencing primers: 5′ U6-F; 3′ pS2-R
Terms and licenses: Academic/Nonprofit Terms; Industry Terms: Not Available to Industry
Depositor comments: The gRNA was designed to target the following Genbank reference sequence(s): NM_001347.3. Note that this plasmid does NOT contain Cas9. It should be used in conjunction with lentiCas9-Blast (Addgene #52962) or otherwise with cell lines already expressing Cas9. Browse the full kinome gRNA library at http://www.addgene.org/pooled-library/broadgpp-human-kinome/ or visit http://www.broadinstitute.org/rnai/public/ for detailed protocols and information.
How to cite: DGKQ gRNA (BRDN0001146605) was a gift from John Doench & David Root (Addgene plasmid # 77380 ; http://n2t.net/addgene:77380 ; RRID:Addgene_77380)
