>Addgene plasmid #77380 | DGKQ gRNA (BRDN0001146605) | depositor partial sequence | sequence record 144840 | Target Sequence
GATCTTTGATGGCGACGACG
