>Addgene plasmid #77380 | DGKQ gRNA (BRDN0001146605) | addgene partial sequence | sequence record 187649 | hU6-F
TAGAAAGTAATAATTTCTTGGGTAGTTTGCAGTTTTAAAATTATGTTTTAAAATGGACTATCATATGCTT
ACCGTAACTTGAAAGTATTTCGATTTCTTGGCTTTATATATCTTGTGGAAAGGACGAAACACCGGATCTT
TGATGGCGACGACGGTTTTAGAGCTAGAAATAGCAAGTTAAAATAAGGCTAGTCCGTTATCAACTTGAAA
AAGTGGCACCGAGTCGGTGCTTTTTTAAGCTTGGCGTAACTAGATCTTGAGACAAATGGCAGTATTCATC
CACAATTTTAAAAGAAAAGGGGGGATTGGGGGGTACAGTGCAGGGGAAAGAATAGTAGACATAATAGCAA
CAGACATACAAACTAAAGAATTACAAAAACAAATTACAAAAATTCAAAATTTTCGGGTTTATTACAGGGA
CAGCAGAGATCCACTTTGGCGCCGGCTCGAGGGGGCCCGGGTGCAAAGATGGATAAAGTTTTAAACAGAG
AGGAATCTTTGCAGCTAATGGACCTTCTAGGTCTTGAAAGGAGTGGGAATTGGCTCCGGTGCCCGTCAGT
GGGCAGAGCG
